Addgene plasmid #159375: pET11a-TAX-L10-STEPtag
Purpose: Expresses STEPtag fused to the C-terminus of inactive T. aurantiacus xylanase 10A, as a mock protein of interest.
Depositing lab: Roberto Chica. Depositing organization: University of Ottawa. Publication: Genetically Encoded Fluorescent Biosensor for Rapid Detection of Protein Expression. Eason MG, Pandelieva AT, Mayer MM, Khan ST, Garcia HG, Chica RA. ACS Synth Biol. 2020 Nov 20;9(11):2955-2963. doi: 10.1021/acssynbio.0c00407. Epub 2020 Oct 12. PubMed 33044070.
Backbone
  Vector backbone: pET-11a
  Backbone manufacturer: Novagen
  Backbone size w/o insert (bp): 5677
  Total vector size (bp): 7015
  Vector type: Bacterial Expression
Growth in bacteria
  Bacterial resistance: Ampicillin, 100 μg/mL
  Growth temperature: 37°C
  Growth strain: DH5alpha
  Copy number: High Copy
Gene/Insert
  Gene/Insert name: TAX-L10-STEPtag
  Species: Synthetic
  Insert size (bp): 1374
  Promoter: T7
  Tag / fusion protein: 6x His tag (C terminal on insert)
  Cloning method: Restriction Enzyme; 5′ cloning site NdeI (not destroyed); 3′ cloning site BamHI (not destroyed)
  Sequencing primers: 5′ T7 TAATACGACTCACTATAGGG; 3′ T7 Terminal GCTAGTTATTGCTCAGCGG
Terms and licenses: Academic/Nonprofit Terms; Industry Terms: Not Available to Industry
Depositor comments: TAX can be replaced with a protein of interest using the NdeI and XhoI sites. Ensure that the flexible ten amino acid linker between STEPtag and the protein of interest is present in the new fusion.
How to cite: pET11a-TAX-L10-STEPtag was a gift from Roberto Chica (Addgene plasmid # 159375 ; http://n2t.net/addgene:159375 ; RRID:Addgene_159375)
