[The description below was written by a language model from this plasmid's Addgene catalogue record and pLannotate feature annotations shown in this document.]
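Description:
pET11a-TAX-L10-STEPtag is a bacterial expression plasmid built on the Novagen pET-11a backbone, about 7.0 kb in total, for T7-driven protein production in E. coli. It carries a ColE1/pBR322-type origin together with the bom region and the rop gene, and is selected through the β-lactamase (AmpR) gene conferring ampicillin resistance. The catalogue entry lists it as high copy, although rop is generally associated with copy-number restraint. Scattered tetracycline-resistance fragments and a tet promoter are non-functional remnants of the pBR322 ancestry. A lacI cassette with its own promoter supplies lac repressor.

The expression unit consists of a T7 promoter followed by a lac operator and the phage T7 gene 10 ribosome binding site, so transcription depends on a host providing T7 RNA polymerase and is relieved by IPTG. A T7 terminator closes the unit. The 1,374 bp synthetic insert, cloned between NdeI and BamHI, encodes an inactive form of Thermoascus aurantiacus xylanase 10A (TAX) joined through a flexible ten-residue linker (L10) to the STEPtag, with a C-terminal 6xHis tag for affinity purification. The automated annotation matches the STEPtag region to a fragment of human BCL2L1 (Bcl-xL), suggesting the tag derives from that protein. A short gene 10-related hit after the His tag lies downstream of the annotated coding region and is probably backbone sequence.

Here TAX acts as a mock protein of interest for a genetically encoded fluorescent biosensor system that rapidly detects protein expression. The depositor notes that TAX can be exchanged for another protein using the NdeI and XhoI sites, provided the ten-residue linker is retained.
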