Features (pLannotate 1.2.2; 21 found; start..end, strand, type, name):
    104..208     +  promoter       AmpR promoter: bla
    209..1069    +  CDS            AmpR: β-lactamase; bla; confers resistance to ampicillin, carbenicillin, and related antibiotics
   1240..1828    +  rep_origin     ori: high-copy-number ColE1/pMB1/pBR322/pUC origin of replication
   2014..2153    -  misc_feature   bom: basis of mobility region from pBR322
   2255..2446    -  CDS            rop: Rop protein, which maintains plasmids at low copy number; rop
   2463..2843    +  CDS            YPB1_ECOLX: Protein predicted: Swiss-Prot protein existence level 4. From Escherichia coli.
   3085..3709    -  CDS            TcR (fragment): tetracycline efflux protein; tet; confers resistance to tetracycline
   3724..3745    -  protein_bind   CAP binding site: CAP binding activates transcription in the presence of cAMP. E. coli catabolite activator protein
   3758..4840    -  CDS            lacI: lac repressor; lacI; The lac repressor binds to the lac operator to inhibit transcription in E. coli. This inhibition can be relieved by adding lactose or isopropyl-β-D-thiogalactopyranoside (IPTG).
   4841..4918    -  promoter       lacI promoter: lacI
   4926..5205    -  CDS            TcR (fragment): tetracycline efflux protein; tet; confers resistance to tetracycline
   5227..5245    +  promoter       T7 promoter: promoter for bacteriophage T7 RNA polymerase
   5246..5270    +  protein_bind   lac operator: The lac repressor binds to the lac operator to inhibit transcription in E. coli. This inhibition can be relieved by adding lactose or isopropyl-β-D-thiogalactopyranoside (IPTG). lac repressor encoded by lacI
   5285..5307    +  RBS            RBS: efficient ribosome binding site from bacteriophage T7 gene 10 (Olins and Rangwala, 1989)
   5321..6229    +  CDS            XYNA (fragment): XYNA_THEAU - Experimental evidence at protein level: Swiss-Prot protein existence level 1. From Thermoascus aurantiacus.
   6251..6649    +  CDS            BCL2L1 (fragment): B2CL1_HUMAN - Also known as BCL2L, BCLX. Experimental evidence at protein level: Swiss-Prot protein existence level 1. Isoform Bcl-X(S) promotes apoptosis. From Homo sapiens (Human).
   6668..6685    +  CDS            7xHis (fragment): 6xHis affinity tag
   6696..6745    +  CDS            SET1 (fragment): solubility-enhancement tag derived from T7 phage gene 10B
   6753..6800    +  terminator     T7 terminator: transcription terminator for bacteriophage T7 RNA polymerase
   6823..6927    -  CDS            TcR (fragment): tetracycline efflux protein; tet; confers resistance to tetracycline
   6975..7003    -  promoter       tet promoter: E. coli promoter for tetracycline efflux protein gene
>Addgene plasmid #159375 | pET11a-TAX-L10-STEPtag | addgene full sequence | sequence record 311397 | Addgene NGS Result
TTCTTGAAGACGAAAGGGCCTCGTGATACGCCTATTTTTATAGGTTAATGTCATGATAATAATGGTTTCT
TAGACGTCAGGTGGCACTTTTCGGGGAAATGTGCGCGGAACCCCTATTTGTTTATTTTTCTAAATACATT
CAAATATGTATCCGCTCATGAGACAATAACCCTGATAAATGCTTCAATAATATTGAAAAAGGAAGAGTAT
GAGTATTCAACATTTCCGTGTCGCCCTTATTCCCTTTTTTGCGGCATTTTGCCTTCCTGTTTTTGCTCAC
CCAGAAACGCTGGTGAAAGTAAAAGATGCTGAAGATCAGTTGGGTGCACGAGTGGGTTACATCGAACTGG
ATCTCAACAGCGGTAAGATCCTTGAGAGTTTTCGCCCCGAAGAACGTTTTCCAATGATGAGCACTTTTAA
AGTTCTGCTATGTGGCGCGGTATTATCCCGTGTTGACGCCGGGCAAGAGCAACTCGGTCGCCGCATACAC
TATTCTCAGAATGACTTGGTTGAGTACTCACCAGTCACAGAAAAGCATCTTACGGATGGCATGACAGTAA
GAGAATTATGCAGTGCTGCCATAACCATGAGTGATAACACTGCGGCCAACTTACTTCTGACAACGATCGG
AGGACCGAAGGAGCTAACCGCTTTTTTGCACAACATGGGGGATCATGTAACTCGCCTTGATCGTTGGGAA
CCGGAGCTGAATGAAGCCATACCAAACGACGAGCGTGACACCACGATGCCTGCAGCAATGGCAACAACGT
TGCGCAAACTATTAACTGGCGAACTACTTACTCTAGCTTCCCGGCAACAATTAATAGACTGGATGGAGGC
GGATAAAGTTGCAGGACCACTTCTGCGCTCGGCCCTTCCGGCTGGCTGGTTTATTGCTGATAAATCTGGA
GCCGGTGAGCGTGGGTCTCGCGGTATCATTGCAGCACTGGGGCCAGATGGTAAGCCCTCCCGTATCGTAG
TTATCTACACGACGGGGAGTCAGGCAACTATGGATGAACGAAATAGACAGATCGCTGAGATAGGTGCCTC
ACTGATTAAGCATTGGTAACTGTCAGACCAAGTTTACTCATATATACTTTAGATTGATTTAAAACTTCAT
TTTTAATTTAAAAGGATCTAGGTGAAGATCCTTTTTGATAATCTCATGACCAAAATCCCTTAACGTGAGT
TTTCGTTCCACTGAGCGTCAGACCCCGTAGAAAAGATCAAAGGATCTTCTTGAGATCCTTTTTTTCTGCG
CGTAATCTGCTGCTTGCAAACAAAAAAACCACCGCTACCAGCGGTGGTTTGTTTGCCGGATCAAGAGCTA
CCAACTCTTTTTCCGAAGGTAACTGGCTTCAGCAGAGCGCAGATACCAAATACTGTCCTTCTAGTGTAGC
CGTAGTTAGGCCACCACTTCAAGAACTCTGTAGCACCGCCTACATACCTCGCTCTGCTAATCCTGTTACC
AGTGGCTGCTGCCAGTGGCGATAAGTCGTGTCTTACCGGGTTGGACTCAAGACGATAGTTACCGGATAAG
GCGCAGCGGTCGGGCTGAACGGGGGGTTCGTGCACACAGCCCAGCTTGGAGCGAACGACCTACACCGAAC
TGAGATACCTACAGCGTGAGCTATGAGAAAGCGCCACGCTTCCCGAAGGGAGAAAGGCGGACAGGTATCC
GGTAAGCGGCAGGGTCGGAACAGGAGAGCGCACGAGGGAGCTTCCAGGGGGAAACGCCTGGTATCTTTAT
AGTCCTGTCGGGTTTCGCCACCTCTGACTTGAGCGTCGATTTTTGTGATGCTCGTCAGGGGGGCGGAGCC
TATGGAAAAACGCCAGCAACGCGGCCTTTTTACGGTTCCTGGCCTTTTGCTGGCCTTTTGCTCACATGTT
CTTTCCTGCGTTATCCCCTGATTCTGTGGATAACCGTATTACCGCCTTTGAGTGAGCTGATACCGCTCGC
CGCAGCCGAACGACCGAGCGCAGCGAGTCAGTGAGCGAGGAAGCGGAAGAGCGCCTGATGCGGTATTTTC
TCCTTACGCATCTGTGCGGTATTTCACACCGCAATGGTGCACTCTCAGTACAATCTGCTCTGATGCCGCA
TAGTTAAGCCAGTATACACTCCGCTATCGCTACGTGACTGGGTCATGGCTGCGCCCCGACACCCGCCAAC
ACCCGCTGACGCGCCCTGACGGGCTTGTCTGCTCCCGGCATCCGCTTACAGACAAGCTGTGACCGTCTCC
GGGAGCTGCATGTGTCAGAGGTTTTCACCGTCATCACCGAAACGCGCGAGGCAGCTGCGGTAAAGCTCAT
CAGCGTGGTCGTGAAGCGATTCACAGATGTCTGCCTGTTCATCCGCGTCCAGCTCGTTGAGTTTCTCCAG
AAGCGTTAATGTCTGGCTTCTGATAAAGCGGGCCATGTTAAGGGCGGTTTTTTCCTGTTTGGTCACTGAT
GCCTCCGTGTAAGGGGGATTTCTGTTCATGGGGGTAATGATACCGATGAAACGAGAGAGGATGCTCACGA
TACGGGTTACTGATGATGAACATGCCCGGTTACTGGAACGTTGTGAGGGTAAACAACTGGCGGTATGGAT
GCGGCGGGACCAGAGAAAAATCACTCAGGGTCAATGCCAGCGCTTCGTTAATACAGATGTAGGTGTTCCA
CAGGGTAGCCAGCAGCATCCTGCGATGCAGATCCGGAACATAATGGTGCAGGGCGCTGACTTCCGCGTTT
CCAGACTTTACGAAACACGGAAACCGAAGACCATTCATGTTGTTGCTCAGGTCGCAGACGTTTTGCAGCA
GCAGTCGCTTCACGTTCGCTCGCGTATCGGTGATTCATTCTGCTAACCAGTAAGGCAACCCCGCCAGCCT
AGCCGGGTCCTCAACGACAGGAGCACGATCATGCGCACCCGTGGCCAGGACCCAACGCTGCCCGAGATGC
GCCGCGTGCGGCTGCTGGAGATGGCGGACGCGATGGATATGTTCTGCCAAGGGTTGGTTTGCGCATTCAC
AGTTCTCCGCAAGAATTGATTGGCTCCAATTCTTGGAGTGGTGAATCCGTTAGCGAGGTGCCGCCGGCTT
CCATTCAGGTCGAGGTGGCCCGGCTCCATGCACCGCGACGCAACGCGGGGAGGCAGACAAGGTATAGGGC
GGCGCCTACAATCCATGCCAACCCGTTCCATGTGCTCGCCGAGGCGGCATAAATCGCCGTGACGATCAGC
GGTCCAATGATCGAAGTTAGGCTGGTAAGAGCCGCGAGCGATCCTTGAAGCTGTCCCTGATGGTCGTCAT
CTACCTGCCTGGACAGCATGGCCTGCAACGCGGGCATCCCGATGCCGCCGGAAGCGAGAAGAATCATAAT
GGGGAAGGCCATCCAGCCTCGCGTCGCGAACGCCAGCAAGACGTAGCCCAGCGCGTCGGCCGCCATGCCG
GCGATAATGGCCTGCTTCTCGCCGAAACGTTTGGTGGCGGGACCAGTGACGAAGGCTTGAGCGAGGGCGT
GCAAGATTCCGAATACCGCAAGCGACAGGCCGATCATCGTCGCGCTCCAGCGAAAGCGGTCCTCGCCGAA
AATGACCCAGAGCGCTGCCGGCACCTGTCCTACGAGTTGCATGATAAAGAAGACAGTCATAAGTGCGGCG
ACGATAGTCATGCCCCGCGCCCACCGGAAGGAGCTGACTGGGTTGAAGGCTCTCAAGGGCATCGGTCGAG
ATCCCGGTGCCTAATGAGTGAGCTAACTTACATTAATTGCGTTGCGCTCACTGCCCGCTTTCCAGTCGGG
AAACCTGTCGTGCCAGCTGCATTAATGAATCGGCCAACGCGCGGGGAGAGGCGGTTTGCGTATTGGGCGC
CAGGGTGGTTTTTCTTTTCACCAGTGAGACGGGCAACAGCTGATTGCCCTTCACCGCCTGGCCCTGAGAG
AGTTGCAGCAAGCGGTCCACGCTGGTTTGCCCCAGCAGGCGAAAATCCTGTTTGATGGTGGTTAACGGCG
GGATATAACATGAGCTGTCTTCGGTATCGTCGTATCCCACTACCGAGATATCCGCACCAACGCGCAGCCC
GGACTCGGTAATGGCGCGCATTGCGCCCAGCGCCATCTGATCGTTGGCAACCAGCATCGCAGTGGGAACG
ATGCCCTCATTCAGCATTTGCATGGTTTGTTGAAAACCGGACATGGCACTCCAGTCGCCTTCCCGTTCCG
CTATCGGCTGAATTTGATTGCGAGTGAGATATTTATGCCAGCCAGCCAGACGCAGACGCGCCGAGACAGA
ACTTAATGGGCCCGCTAACAGCGCGATTTGCTGGTGACCCAATGCGACCAGATGCTCCACGCCCAGTCGC
GTACCGTCTTCATGGGAGAAAATAATACTGTTGATGGGTGTCTGGTCAGAGACATCAAGAAATAACGCCG
GAACATTAGTGCAGGCAGCTTCCACAGCAATGGCATCCTGGTCATCCAGCGGATAGTTAATGATCAGCCC
ACTGACGCGTTGCGCGAGAAGATTGTGCACCGCCGCTTTACAGGCTTCGACGCCGCTTCGTTCTACCATC
GACACCACCACGCTGGCACCCAGTTGATCGGCGCGAGATTTAATCGCCGCGACAATTTGCGACGGCGCGT
GCAGGGCCAGACTGGAGGTGGCAACGCCAATCAGCAACGACTGTTTGCCCGCCAGTTGTTGTGCCACGCG
GTTGGGAATGTAATTCAGCTCCGCCATCGCCGCTTCCACTTTTTCCCGCGTTTTCGCAGAAACGTGGCTG
GCCTGGTTCACCACGCGGGAAACGGTCTGATAAGAGACACCGGCATACTCTGCGACATCGTATAACGTTA
CTGGTTTCACATTCACCACCCTGAATTGACTCTCTTCCGGGCGCTATCATGCCATACCGCGAAAGGTTTT
GCGCCATTCGATGGTGTCCGGGATCTCGACGCTCTCCCTTATGCGACTCCTGCATTAGGAAGCAGCCCAG
TAGTAGGTTGAGGCCGTTGAGCACCGCCGCCGCAAGGAATGGTGCATGCAAGGAGATGGCGCCCAACAGT
CCCCCGGCCACGGGGCCTGCCACCATACCCACGCCGAAACAAGCGCTCATGAGCCCGAAGTGGCGAGCCC
GATCTTCCCCATCGGTGATGTCGGCGATATAGGCGCCAGCAACCGCACCTGTGGCGCCGGTGATGCCGGC
CACGATGCGTCCGGCGTAGAGGATCGAGATCTCGATCCCGCGAAATTAATACGACTCACTATAGGGGAAT
TGTGAGCGGATAACAATTCCCCTCTAGAAATAATTTTGTTTAACTTTAAGAAGGAGATATACATATGGCA
GAAGCGGCTCAATCCGTTGACCAACTGATTAAAGCTCGTGGTAAAGTGTATTTCGGTGTTGCAACCGACC
AGAACCGCCTGACCACTGGCAAGAACGCGGCGATCATTCAGGCAGATTTCGGTCAGGTTACCCCAGAGAA
CTCCATGAAATGGGACGCGACCGAGCCTTCTCAAGGCAACTTCAACTTCGCTGGCGCAGACTACCTGGTG
AACTGGGCGCAGCAGAACGGTAAGCTGATCCGCGGTCATACGCTGGTTTGGCACAGCCAGCTGCCGTCTT
GGGTGTCTTCCATCACCGATAAAAACACTCTGACCAACGTGATGAAGAACCATATCACTACCCTGATGAC
CCGTTATAAAGGCAAAATCCGCGCGTGGGATGTTGTGAATGCAGCATTCAACGAGGACGGCAGCCTGCGC
CAGACCGTTTTTCTGAATGTGATCGGTGAAGATTACATCCCGATCGCATTCCAGACCGCCCGTGCTGCAG
ATCCAAACGCTAAGCTGTACATTAACGATTACAACCTGGACTCTGCGTCTTATCCGAAAACCCAGGCCAT
CGTGAACCGTGTTAAACAGTGGCGTGCGGCTGGCGTTCCGATCGACGGCATCGGCTCCCAGACGCATCTG
TCTGCAGGCCAGGGCGCTGGCGTGCTGCAGGCCCTGCCGCTGCTGGCAAGCGCCGGCACTCCGGAGGTTG
CAATCACCGCGCTGGATGTAGCGGGCGCAAGCCCGACTGATTATGTCAACGTCGTGAACGCGTGCCTGAA
TGTGCAGTCTTGTGTGGGCATTACCGTATGGGGTGTTGCCGATCCTGATTCTTGGCGCGCATCCACTACC
CCGCTGCTGTTCGACGGTAATTTCAACCCGAAACCAGCTTACAACGCTATCGTTCAGGACCTGCAACAGG
GCAGCATCGAGGGTCGTGGTGGCTCGAGCGGTGGCGGCGGTTCCGGTGGCATGCGCGAAGTGATCCCGAT
GGCAGCGGTGAAACAAGCCCTGCGCGAGGCTGGCGACGAATTTGAGCTGCGTTACCGTCGCGCGTTCAGC
GACCTGACTAGCCAGCTGCACATCACCCCAGGCACCGCGTACCAGAGCTTTGAACAAGTTGTTAACGAAT
TGTTTCGTGATGGTGTTAATTGGGGTCGCATTGTGGCATTCTTTAGCTTCGGTGGCGCACTGTGTGTCGA
AAGCGTCGACAAAGAAATGCAAGTGCTGGTGAGCCGTATCGCGGCGTGGATGGCGACGTACTTAAACGAT
CATCTGGAGCCGTGGATTCAAGAGAATGGCGGTTGGGATACCTTCGTTGAGCTGTATGGTAACAATGCCG
CAGCGGAGTCTCGTAAGCATCACCATCACCATCACTGAGGATCCGGCTGCTAACAAAGCCCGAAAGGAAG
CTGAGTTGGCTGCTGCCACCGCTGAGCAATAACTAGCATAACCCCTTGGGGCCTCTAAACGGGTCTTGAG
GGGTTTTTTGCTGAAAGGAGGAACTATATCCGGATATCCCGCAAGAGGCCCGGCAGTACCGGCATAACCA
AGCCTATGCCTACAGCATCCAGGGTGACGGTGCCGAGGATGACGATGAGCGCATTGTTAGATTTCATACA
CGGTGCCTGACTGCGTTAGCAATTTAACTGTGATAAACTACCGCATTAAAGCTTATCGATGATAAGCTGT
CAAACATGAGAA
